>Addgene plasmid #175060 | pQ54-VC | addgene full sequence | sequence record 353799 | Addgene NGS Result
TAGTTATTAATAGTAATCAATTACGGGGTCATTAGTTCATAGCCCATATATGGAGTTCCGCGTTACATAA
CTTACGGTAAATGGCCCGCCTGGCTGACCGCCCAACGACCCCCGCCCATTGACGTCAATAATGACGTATG
TTCCCATAGTAACGCCAATAGGGACTTTCCATTGACGTCAATGGGTGGAGTATTTACGGTAAACTGCCCA
CTTGGCAGTACATCAAGTGTATCATATGCCAAGTACGCCCCCTATTGACGTCAATGACGGTAAATGGCCC
GCCTGGCATTATGCCCAGTACATGACCTTATGGGACTTTCCTACTTGGCAGTACATCTACGTATTAGTCA
TCGCTATTACCATGGTGATGCGGTTTTGGCAGTACATCAATGGGCGTGGATAGCGGTTTGACTCACGGGG
ATTTCCAAGTCTCCACCCCATTGACGTCAATGGGAGTTTGTTTTGGCACCAAAATCAACGGGACTTTCCA
AAATGTCGTAACAACTCCGCCCCATTGACGCAAATGGGCGGTAGGCGTGTACGGTGGGAGGTCTATATAA
GCAGAGCTGGTTTAGTGAACCGTCAGATCCGCTAGCGCTACCGGACCGCCATGGCGACCCTGGAAAAGCT
GATGAAGGCCTTCGAGTCCCTCAAGTCCTTCCAGCAGCAGCAGCAGCAGCAGCAGCAGCAGCAGCAGCAG
CAGCAGCAGCAGCAGCAGCAGCAGCAGCAGCAGCAGCAGCAGCAGCAGCAGCAGCAGCAGCAGCAGCAGC
AGCAGCAGCAGCAGCAGCAGCAGCAGCAGCAGCAGCAGCAGCAGCAGCAACAGCCGCCACCGCCGCCGCC
GCCGCCGCCGCCTCCTCAGCTTCCTCAGCCGCCGCCGCAGGCACAGCCGCTGCTGCCTCAGCCGCAGCCG
CCCCCGCCGCCGCCCCCGCCGCCACCCGGCCCGGCTGTGGCTGAGGAGCCGCTGCACCGACCAGGCTCCC
TTGTGAGCAAGGGCGAGGAGCTGTTCACCGGGGTGGTGCCCATCCTGGTCGAGCTGGACGGCGACGTAAA
CGGCCACAAGTTCAGCGTGTCCGGCGAGGGCGAGGGCGATGCCACCTACGGCAAGCTGACCCTGAAGCTG
ATCTGCACCACCGGCAAGCTGCCCGTGCCCTGGCCCACCCTCGTGACCACCCTGGGCTACGGCCTGCAGT
GCTTCGCCCGCTACCCCGACCACATGAAGCAGCACGACTTCTTCAAGTCCGCCATGCCCGAAGGCTACGT
CCAGGAGCGCACCATCTTCTTCAAGGACGACGGCAACTACAAGACCCGCGCCGAGGTGAAGTTCGAGGGC
GACACCCTGGTGAACCGCATCGAGCTGAAGGGCATCGACTTCAAGGAGGACGGCAACATCCTGGGGCACA
AGCTGGAGTACAACTACAACAGCCACAACGTCTATATCACCGCCGACAAGCAGAAGAACGGCATCAAGGC
CAACTTCAAGATCCGCCACAACATCGAGGACGGCGGCGTGCAGCTCGCCGACCACTACCAGCAGAACACC
CCCATCGGCGACGGCCCCGTGCTGCTGCCCGACAACCACTACCTGAGCTACCAGTCCAAACTGAGCAAAG
ACCCCAACGAGAAGCGCGATCACATGGTCCTGCTGGAGTTCGTGACCGCCGCCTCCGGAGATAACATGGC
CATCATCAAGGAGTTCATGCGCTTCAAGGTGCACATGGAGGGCTCCGTGAACGGCCACGAGTTCGAGATC
GAGGGCGAGGGCGAGGGCCGCCCCTACGAGGGCACCCAGACCGCCAAGCTGAAGGTGACCAAGGGTGGCC
CCCTGCCCTTCGCCTGGGACATCCTGTCCCCTCAGTTCATGTACGGCTCCAAGGCCTACGTGAAGCACCC
CGCCGACATCCCCGACTACTTGAAGCTGTCCTTCCCCGAGGGCTTCAAGTGGGAGCGCGTGATGAACTTC
GAGGACGGCGGCGTGGTGACCGTGACCCAGGACTCCTCCCTGCAGGACGGCGAGTTCATCTACAAGGTGA
AGCTGCGCGGCACCAACTTCCCCTCCGACGGCCCCGTAATGCAGAAGAAGACCATGGGCTGGGAGGCCTC
CTCCGAGCGGATGTACCCCGAGGACGGCGCCCTGAAGGGCGAGATCAAGCAGAGGCTGAAGCTGAAGGAC
GGCGGCCACTACGACGCTGAGGTCAAGACCACCTACAAGGCCAAGAAGCCCGTGCAGCTGCCCGGCGCCT
ACAACGTCAACATCAAGTTGGACATCACCTCCCACAACGAGGACTACACCATCGTGGAACAGTACGAACG
CGCCGAGGGCCGCCACTCCACCGGCGGCATGTAAGCGGCCGCGACTCTAGATCATAATCAGCCATACCAC
ATTTGTAGAGGTTTTACTTGCTTTAAAAAACCTCCCACACCTCCCCCTGAACCTGAAACATAAAATGAAT
GCAATTGTTGTTGTTAACTTGTTTATTGCAGCTTATAATGGTTACAAATAAAGCAATAGCATCACAAATT
TCACAAATAAAGCATTTTTTTCACTGCATTCTAGTTGTGGTTTGTCCAAACTCATCAATGTATCTTAAGG
CGTAAATTGTAAGCGTTAATATTTTGTTAAAATTCGCGTTAAATTTTTGTTAAATCAGCTCATTTTTTAA
CCAATAGGCCGAAATCGGCAAAATCCCTTATAAATCAAAAGAATAGACCGAGATAGGGT
[37 nt withheld, positions 2720-2756]
AAAGAACGTGGACTCCAACGTCAAAGG
[49 nt withheld, positions 2784-2832]
T
[91 nt withheld, positions 2834-2924]
G
[124 nt withheld, positions 2926-3049]
CAGGTGGCACTTTTCGGGGAAATGTGCGCGGAACCCCTATTTGTTTATTTTTCTAAATACATTCAAATAT
GTATCCGCTCATGAGACAATAACCCTGATAAATGCTTCAATAATATTGAAAAAGGAAGAGTCCTGAGGCG
GAAAGAACCAGCTGTGGAATGTGTGTCAGTTAGGGTGTGGAAAGTCCCCAGGCTCCCCAGCAGGCAGAAG
TATGCAAAGCATGCATCTCAATTAGTCAGCAACCAGGTGTGGAAAGTCCCCAGGCTCCCCAGCAGGCAGA
AGTATGCAAAGCATGCATCTCAATTAGTCAGCAACCATAGTCCCGCCCCTAACTCCGCCCATCCCGCCCC
TAACTCCGCCCAGTTCCGCCCATTCTCCGCCCCATGGCTGACTAATTTTTTTTATTTATGCAGAGGCCGA
GGCCGCCTCGGCCTCTGAGCTATTCCAGAAGTAGTGAGGAGGCTTTTTTGGAGGCCTAGGCTTTTGCAAA
GATCGATCAAGAGACAGGATGAGGATCGTTTCGCATGATTGAACAAGATGGATTGCACGCAGGTTCTCCG
GCCGCTTGGGTGGAGAGGCTATTCGGCTATGACTGGGCACAACAGACAATCGGCTGCTCTGATGCCGCCG
TGTTCCGGCTGTCAGCGCAGGGGCGCCCGGTTCTTTTTGTCAAGACCGACCTGTCCGGTGCCCTGAATGA
ACTGCAAGACGAGGCAGCGCGGCTATCGTGGCTGGCCACGACGGGCGTTCCTTGCGCAGCTGTGCTCGAC
GTTGTCACTGAAGCGGGAAGGGACTGGCTGCTATTGGGCGAAGTGCCGGGGCAGGATCTCCTGTCATCTC
ACCTTGCTCCTGCCGAGAAAGTATCCATCATGGCTGATGCAATGCGGCGGCTGCATACGCTTGATCCGGC
TACCTGCCCATTCGACCACCAAGCGAAACATCGCATCGAGCGAGCACGTACTCGGATGGAAGCCGGTCTT
GTCGATCAGGATGATCTGGACGAAGAGCATCAGGGGCTCGCGCCAGCCGAACTGTTCGCCAGGCTCAAGG
CGAGCATGCCCGACGGCGAGGATCTCGTCGTGACCCATGGCGATGCCTGCTTGCCGAATATCATGGTGGA
AAATGGCCGCTTTTCTGGATTCATCGACTGTGGCCGGCTGGGTGTGGCGGACCGCTATCAGGACATAGCG
TTGGCTACCCGTGATATTGCTGAAGAGCTTGGCGGCGAATGGGCTGACCGCTTCCTCGTGCTTTACGGTA
TCGCCGCTCCCGATTCGCAGCGCATCGCCTTCTATCGCCTTCTTGACGAGTTCTTCTGAGCGGGACTCTG
GGGTTCGAAATGACCGACCAAGCGACGCCCAACCTGCCATCACGAGATTTCGATTCCACCGCCGCCTTCT
ATGAAAGGTTGGGCTTCGGAATCGTTTTCCGGGACGCCGGCTGGATGATCCTCCAGCGCGGGGATCTCAT
GCTGGAGTTCTTCGCCCACCCTAGGGGGAGGCTAACTGAAACACGGAAGGAGACAATACCGGAAGGAACC
CGCGCTATGACGGCAATAAAAAGACAGAATAAAACGCACGGTGTTGGGTCGTTTGTTCATAAACGCGGGG
TTCGGTCCCAGGGCTGGCACTCTGTCGATACCCCACCGAGACCCCATTGGGGCCAATACGCCCGCGTTTC
TTCCTTTTCCCCACCCCACCCCCCAAGTTCGGGTGAAGGCCCAGGGCTCGCAGCCAACGTCGGGGCGGCA
GGCCCTGCCATAGCCTCAGGTTACTCATATATACTTTAGATTGATTTAAAACTTCATTTTTAATTTAAAA
GGATCTAGGTGAAGATCCTTTTTGATAATCTCATGACCAAAATCCCTTAACGTGAGTTTTCGTTCCACTG
AGCGTCAGACCCCGTAGAAAAGATCAAAGGATCTTCTTGAGATCCTTTTTTTCTGCGCGTAATCTGCTGC
TTGCAAACAAAAAAACCACCGCTACCAGCGGTGGTTTGTTTGCCGGATCAAGAGCTACCAACTCTTTTTC
CGAAGGTAACTGGCTTCAGCAGAGCGCAGATACCAAATACTGTTCTTCTAGTGTAGCCGTAGTTAGGCCA
CCACTTCAAGAACTCTGTAGCACCGCCTACATACCTCGCTCTGCTAATCCTGTTACCAGTGGCTGCTGCC
AGTGGCGATAAGTCGTGTCTTACCGGGTTGGACTCAAGACGATAGTTACCGGATAAGGCGCAGCGGTCGG
GCTGAACGGGGGGTTCGTGCACACAGCCCAGCTTGGAGCGAACGACCTACACCGAACTGAGATACCTACA
GCGTGAGCTATGAGAAAGCGCCACGCTTCCCGAAGGGAGAAAGGCGGACAGGTATCCGGTAAGCGGCAGG
GTCGGAACAGGAGAGCGCACGAGGGAGCTTCCAGGGGGAAACGCCTGGTATCTTTATAGTCCTGTCGGGT
TTCGCCACCTCTGACTTGAGCGTCGATTTTTGTGATGCTCGTCAGGGGGGCGGAGCCTATGGAAAAACGC
CAGCAACGCGGCCTTTTTACGGTTCCTGGCCTTTTGCTGGCCTTTTGCTCACATGTTCTTTCCTGCGTTA
TCCCCTGATTCTGTGGATAACCGTATTACCGCCATGCAT
Features (pLannotate 1.2.2; 15 found; start..end, strand, type, name):
     61..364     +  enhancer       CMV enhancer: human cytomegalovirus immediate early enhancer
    365..568     +  promoter       CMV promoter: human cytomegalovirus (CMV) immediate early promoter
    835..854     -  promoter       chicken β-actin promoter (fragment): contains a 21-bp deletion relative to the standard chicken β-actin promoter
    980..1663    +  CDS            mVenus: mVenus is a basic (constitutively fluorescent) yellow fluorescent protein published in 2006, derived from Aequorea victoria. It is reported to be a rapidly-maturing monomer with moderate acid sensitivity.
   1652..2341    +  CDS            mCherry: mCherry is a basic (constitutively fluorescent) red fluorescent protein published in 2004, derived from Discosoma sp.. It is reported to be a very rapidly-maturing monomer with low acid sensitivity.
   2360..2443    +  CDS            large T antigen (fragment): large T antigen from SV40 (simian virus 40)
   2466..2587    +  polyA_signal   SV40 poly(A) signal: SV40 polyadenylation signal
   2621..3049    -  rep_origin     f1 ori (sequence partly withheld): f1 bacteriophage origin of replication; arrow indicates direction of (+) strand synthesis
   3076..3180    +  promoter       AmpR promoter: bla
   3182..3539    +  promoter       SV40 promoter: SV40 enhancer and early promoter
   3574..4368    +  CDS            NeoR/KanR: aminoglycoside phosphotransferase from Tn5; aph(3')-II (or nptII); confers resistance to neomycin, kanamycin, and G418 (Geneticin®)
   4389..4541    +  CDS            ble (fragment): BLE_KLEPN - Experimental evidence at protein level: Swiss-Prot protein existence level 1. Binding protein with a strong affinity to the bleomycin family of antibiotics. Binds to CL990; an antimitotic-antibiotic compound. From Klebsiella pneumoniae.
   4600..4647    +  polyA_signal   HSV TK poly(A) signal: herpes simplex virus thymidine kinase polyadenylation signal (Cole and Stacy, 1985)
   4738..4754    -  polyA_signal   bGH poly(A) signal (fragment): bovine growth hormone polyadenylation signal
   4976..5564    +  rep_origin     ori: high-copy-number ColE1/pMB1/pBR322/pUC origin of replication
