[The description below was written by a language model from this plasmid's Addgene catalogue record and pLannotate feature annotations shown in this document.]
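Description:
pQ54-VC is a mammalian expression plasmid that produces human huntingtin (HTT) exon 1 carrying an expanded 54-glutamine tract, fused at its C-terminus to mVenus followed directly by mCherry. The catalogue lists the backbone as pcDNA3. The annotated features, however, show a single NeoR/KanR gene driven by tandem bacterial (AmpR) and SV40 promoters and ending in an HSV TK poly(A) signal, with an SV40 poly(A) after the insert. This layout, together with kanamycin selection in bacteria, differs from a standard ampicillin-resistant pcDNA3 arrangement. The plasmid replicates at high copy in E. coli from a ColE1/pUC-type origin and also carries an f1 origin. The same aminoglycoside phosphotransferase gene allows G418 selection of transfected mammalian cells.

Expression is driven by the CMV immediate-early enhancer and promoter. The polyQ54 exon 1 segment itself is not annotated in the feature table, but it presumably occupies the region between the promoter and the start of mVenus. The short chicken β-actin promoter hit in that region is probably a spurious match, as are the small large T antigen, ble and bGH poly(A) fragments elsewhere. Both fluorescent proteins are truncated: mVenus lacks its last 11 residues, and mCherry lacks 7 N-terminal and 5 C-terminal residues. These deletions shorten the flexible ends between the two barrels, and the annotated coding regions abut closely, which suits their use as a donor and acceptor pair. According to the associated publication, the construct belongs to a FRET-based approach for monitoring structural transitions during protein self-organization, here the aggregation of polyglutamine-expanded huntingtin in mammalian cells.
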