Addgene plasmid #175060: pQ54-VC
Purpose: expresses mVenus and mCherry tagged to a mutant of the huntingtin exon1 (polyQ54) in mammalian cells
Depositing lab: Arnold Boersma. Depositing organization: Leibniz-Institut fuer Interaktive Materialien (DWI). Publication: A FRET-based method for monitoring structural transitions in protein self-organization. Wan Q, Mouton SN, Veenhoff LM, Boersma AJ. Cell Rep Methods. 2022 Mar 28;2(3):100184. doi: 10.1016/j.crmeth.2022.100184. eCollection 2022 Mar 28. PubMed 35475219.
Backbone
  Vector backbone: pcDNA3
  Backbone manufacturer: invitrogen
  Backbone size w/o insert (bp): 3944
  Total vector size (bp): 5678
  Vector type: Mammalian Expression
  Selectable markers: Neomycin (select with G418)
Growth in bacteria
  Bacterial resistance: Kanamycin, 50 μg/mL
  Growth temperature: 37°C
  Growth strain: DH5alpha
  Copy number: High Copy
Gene/Insert
  Gene/Insert name: polyQ54 (alt name: polyQ54 tagged with mVenus-mCherry)
  Species: H. sapiens (human)
  Insert size (bp): 1734
  Mutation: mVenus: C-Terminal deletion of 11 aa (GITLGMDELYK); mCherry: C-Terminal deletion of 5 aa (DELYK) and N-Terminal deletion of 7 aa (MVSKGEE)
  GenBank ID: NM_002111.8
  Entrez Gene: HTT (a.k.a. HD, IT15, LOMARS)
  Promoter: CMV Promoter
  Tag / fusion protein: mVenus + mCherry (C terminal on insert)
  Cloning method: Restriction Enzyme; 5′ cloning site NheI (not destroyed); 3′ cloning site XbaI (not destroyed)
  Sequencing primers: 5′ CGCAAATGGGCGGTAGGCGTG; 3′ GAAATTTGTGATGCTATTGC
Terms and licenses: Academic/Nonprofit Terms; Industry Terms: Not Available to Industry
How to cite: pQ54-VC was a gift from Arnold Boersma (Addgene plasmid # 175060 ; http://n2t.net/addgene:175060 ; RRID:Addgene_175060)
